>Addgene plasmid #229782 | Bxb1-GA_CAG-ITPKA-3x-mScarlet-I | addgene full sequence | sequence record 462083 | Addgene NGS Result
AGCGCCCAATACGCAAACCGCCTCTCCCCGCGCGTTGGCCGATTCATTAATGCAGCTGGCACGACAGGTT
TCCCGACTGGAAAGCGGGCAGTGAGCGCAACGCAATTAATGTGAGTTAGCTCACTCATTAGGCACCCCAG
GCTTTACACTTTATGCTTCCGGCTCGTATGTTGTGTGGAATTGTGAGCGGATAACAATTTCACACAGGAA
ACAGCTATGACCATGATTACGCCAAGCTTAATTCCCTCCCCAGCAGGCAGAAGTATGCAAAGCATGCATC
TCAATTAGTCAGCAACCATAGTCCCGCCCCTAACTCCGCCCATCCCGCCCCTAACTCCGCCCAGTTCCGC
CCATTCTCCGCCCCATGGCTGACTAATTTTTTTTATTTATGCAGAGGCCGAGGCCGCCTCGGCCTCTGAG
CTATTCCAGAAGTAGTGAGGAGGCTTTTTTGGAGGCCTAGGCTTTTGCAAAAAGCTTTGCAAAGATGGAT
AAAGTTTTAAACAGAGAGGAATCTTTGCAGCTAATGGACCTTCTAGGTCTTGAAAGGAGTGGGAATTGGC
TCCGGTGCCCGTCAGTGGGCAGAGCGCACATCGCCCACAGTCCCCGAGAAGTTGGGGGGAGGGGTCGGCA
ATTGAACCGGTGCCTAGAGAAGGTGGCGCGGGGTAAACTGGGAAAGTGATGTCGTGTACTGGCTCCGCCT
TTTTCCCGAGGGTGGGGGAGAACCGTATATAAGTGCAGTAGTCGCCGTGAACGTTCTTTTTCGCAACGGG
TTTGCCGCCAGAACACAGGTAAGTGCCGTGTGTGGTTCCCGCGGGCCTGGCCTCTTTACGGGTTATGGCC
CTTGCGTGCCTTGAATTACTTCCACCTGGCTGCAGTACGTGATTCTTGATCCCGAGCTTCGGGTTGGAAG
TGGGTGGGAGAGTTCGAGGCCTTGCGCTTAAGGAGCCCCTTCGCCTCGTGCTTGAGTTGAGGCCTGGCCT
GGGCGCTGGGGCCGCCGCGTGCGAATCTGGTGGCACCTTCGCGCCTGTCTCGCTGCTTTCGATAAGTCTC
TAGCCATTTAAAATTTTTGATGACCTGCTGCGACGCTTTTTTTCTGGCAAGATAGTCTTGTAAATGCGGG
CCAAGATCTGCACACTGGTATTTCGGTTTTTGGGGCCGCGGGCGGCGACGGGGCCCGTGCGTCCCAGCGC
ACATGTTCGGCGAGGCGGGGCCTGCGAGCGCGGCCACCGAGAATCGGACGGGGGTAGTCTCAAGCTGGCC
GGCCTGCTCTGGTGCCTGGCCTCGCGCCGCCGTGTATCGCCCCGCCCTGGGCGGCAAGGCTGGCCCGGTC
GGCACCAGTTGCGTGAGCGGAAAGATGGCCGCTTCCCGGCCCTGCTGCAGGGAGCTCAAAATGGAGGACG
CGGCGCTCGGGAGAGCGGGCGGGTGAGTCACCCACACAAAGGAAAAGGGCCTTTCCGTCCTCAGCCGTCG
CTTCATGTGACTCCACGGAGTACCGGGCGCCGTCCAGGCACCTCGATTAGTTCTCGAGCTTTTGGAGTAC
GTCGTCTTTAGGTTGGGGGGAGGGGTTTTATGCGATGGAGTTTCCCCACACTGAGTGGGTGGAGACTGAA
GTTAGGCCAGCTTGGCACTTGATGTAATTCTCCTTGGAATTTGCCCTTTTTGAGTTTGGATCTTGGTTCA
TTCTCAAGCCTCAGACAGTGGTTCAAAGTTTTTTTCTTCCATTTCAGGTGTCGTGAGGAATTCGCCACCA
TGGCCGGCTTGTCGACGACGGCGGACTCCGTCGTCAGGATCATCCGGATCCGGATCCGAAGTTCCTATTC
CGAAGTTCCTATTCTCTAGAAAGTATAGGAACTTCATGATATTCGGCAAGCAGGCATCGACGCGTTACAT
AACTTACGGTAAATGGCCCGCCTGGCTGACCGCCCAACGACCCCCGCCCATTGACGTCAATAATGACGTA
TGTTCCCATAGTAACGCCAATAGGGACTTTCCATTGACGTCAATGGGTGGAGTATTTACGGTAAACTGCC
CACTTGGCAGTACATCAAGTGTATCATATGCCAAGTACGCCCCCTATTGACGTCAATGACGGTAAATGGC
CCGCCTGGCATTATGCCCAGTACATGACCTTATGGGACTTTCCTACTTGGCAGTACATCTACGTATTAGT
CATCGCTATTACCATGGTCGAGGTGAGCCCCACGTTCTGCTTCACTCTCCCCATCTCCCCCCCCTCCCCA
CCCCCAATTTTGTATTTATTTATTTTTTAATTATTTTGTGCAGCGATGGGGGCGGGGGGGGGGGGGGCGC
GCGCCAGGCGGGGCGGGGCGGGGCGAGGGGCGGGGCGGGGCGAGGCGGAGAGGTGCGGCGGCAGCCAATC
AGAGCGGCGCGCTCCGAAAGTTTCCTTTTATGGCGAGGCGGCGGCGGCGGCGGCCCTATAAAAAGCGAAG
CGCGCGGCGGGCGGGAGTCGCTGCGCGCTGCCTTCGCCCCGTGCCCCGCTCCGCCGCCGCCTCGCGCCGC
CCGCCCCGGCTCTGACTGACCGCGTTACTCCCACAGGTGAGCGGGCGGGACGGCCCTTCTCCTCCGGGCT
GTAATTAGCGCTTGGTTTAATGACGGCTTGTTTCTTTTCTGTGGCTGCGTGAAAGCCTTGAGGGGCTCCG
GGAGGGCCCTTTGTGCGGGGGGAGCGGCTCGGGGGGTGCGTGCGTGTGTGTGTGCGTGGGGAGCGCCGCG
TGCGGCTCCGCGCTGCCCGGCGGCTGTGAGCGCTGCGGGCGCGGCGCGGGGCTTTGTGCGCTCCGCAGTG
TGCGCGAGGGGAGCGCGGCCGGGGGCGGTGCCCCGCGGTGCGGGGGGGGCTGCGAGGGGAACAAAGGCTG
CGTGCGGGGTGTGTGCGTGGGGGGGTGAGCAGGGGGTGTGGGCGCGTCGGTCGGGCTGCAACCCCCCCTG
CACCCCCCTCCCCGAGTTGCTGAGCACGGCCCGGCTTCGGGTGCGGGGCTCCGTACGGGGCGTGGCGCGG
GGCTCGCCGTGCCGGGCGGGGGGTGGCGGCAGGTGGGGGTGCCGGGCGGGGCGGGGCCGCCTCGGGCCGG
GGAGGGCTCGGGGGAGGGGCGCGGCGGCCCCCGGAGCGCCGGCGGCTGTCGAGGCGCGGCGAGCCGCAGC
CATTGCCTTTTATGGTAATCGTGCGAGAGGGCGCAGGGACTTCCTTTGTCCCAAATCTGTGCGGAGCCGA
AATCTGGGAGGCGCCGCCGCACCCCCTCTAGCGGGCGCGGGGCGAAGCGGTGCGGCGCCGGCAGGAAGGA
AATGGGCGGGGAGGGCCTTCGTGCGTCGCCGCGCCGCCGTCCCCTTCTCCCTCTCCAGCCTCGGGGCTGT
CCGCGGGGGGACGGCTGCCTTCGGGGGGGACGGGGCAGGGCGGGGTTCGGCTTCTGGCGTGTGACCGGCG
GCTCTAGAGCCTCTGCTAACCATGTTCATGCCTTCTTCTTTTTCCTACAGCTCCTGGGCAACGTGCTGGT
TATTGTGCTGTCTCATCATTTTGGCAAAGAATTCCGATCGCGCCACCATGGAGAGCTAGCGCTACCGGAC
TCAGATCTCGAGCTCAAGCTTATGGGCATGGCGCGACCACGGGGCGCGGGGCCCTGCAGCCCCGGGTTGG
AGCGGGCTCCGCGCCGGAGCGTCGGGGAGCTGCGCCTGCTCTTCGAAGCGGGCGGATCTGGATCGGATCC
ACCGGTCGCCACCATGGTGAGCAAGGGCGAGGCAGTGATCAAGGAGTTCATGCGGTTCAAGGTGCACATG
GAGGGCTCCATGAACGGCCACGAGTTCGAGATCGAGGGCGAGGGCGAGGGCCGCCCCTACGAGGGCACCC
AGACCGCCAAGCTGAAGGTGACCAAGGGTGGCCCCCTGCCCTTCTCCTGGGACATCCTGTCCCCTCAGTT
CATGTACGGCTCCAGGGCCTTCATCAAGCACCCCGCCGACATCCCCGACTACTATAAGCAGTCCTTCCCC
GAGGGCTTCAAGTGGGAGCGCGTGATGAACTTCGAGGACGGCGGCGCCGTGACCGTGACCCAGGACACCT
CCCTGGAGGACGGCACCCTGATCTACAAGGTGAAGCTCCGCGGCACCAACTTCCCTCCTGACGGCCCCGT
AATGCAGAAGAAGACAATGGGCTGGGAAGCGTCCACCGAGCGGTTGTACCCCGAGGACGGCGTGCTGAAG
GGCGACATTAAGATGGCCCTGCGCCTGAAGGACGGCGGCCGCTACCTGGCGGACTTCAAGACCACCTACA
AGGCCAAGAAGCCCGTGCAGATGCCCGGCGCCTACAACGTCGACCGCAAGTTGGACATCACCTCCCACAA
CGAGGACTACACCGTGGTGGAACAGTACGAACGCTCCGAGGGCCGCCACTCCACCGGCGGCATGGACGAG
CTGTACCAGGGTGGCAGCGGTGGCATGGTGAGCAAGGGCGAGGCAGTGATCAAGGAGTTCATGCGGTTCA
AGGTGCACATGGAGGGCTCCATGAACGGCCACGAGTTCGAGATCGAGGGCGAGGGCGAGGGCCGCCCCTA
CGAGGGCACCCAGACCGCCAAGCTGAAGGTGACCAAGGGTGGCCCCCTGCCCTTCTCCTGGGACATCCTG
TCCCCTCAGTTCATGTACGGCTCCAGGGCCTTCATCAAGCACCCCGCCGACATCCCCGACTACTATAAGC
AGTCCTTCCCCGAGGGCTTCAAGTGGGAGCGCGTGATGAACTTCGAGGACGGCGGCGCCGTGACCGTGAC
CCAGGACACCTCCCTGGAGGACGGCACCCTGATCTACAAGGTGAAGCTCCGCGGCACCAACTTCCCTCCT
GACGGCCCCGTAATGCAGAAGAAGACAATGGGCTGGGAAGCGTCCACCGAGCGGTTGTACCCCGAGGACG
GCGTGCTGAAGGGCGACATTAAGATGGCCCTGCGCCTGAAGGACGGCGGCCGCTACCTGGCGGACTTCAA
GACCACCTACAAGGCCAAGAAGCCCGTGCAGATGCCCGGCGCCTACAACGTCGACCGCAAGTTGGACATC
ACCTCCCACAACGAGGACTACACCGTGGTGGAACAGTACGAACGCTCCGAGGGCCGCCACTCCACCGGCG
GCATGGACGAGCTGTACCAGGGTGGCAGCGGTGGCATGGTGAGCAAGGGCGAGGCAGTGATCAAGGAGTT
CATGCGGTTCAAGGTGCACATGGAGGGCTCCATGAACGGCCACGAGTTCGAGATCGAGGGCGAGGGCGAG
GGCCGCCCCTACGAGGGCACCCAGACCGCCAAGCTGAAGGTGACCAAGGGTGGCCCCCTGCCCTTCTCCT
GGGACATCCTGTCCCCTCAGTTCATGTACGGCTCCAGGGCCTTCATCAAGCACCCCGCCGACATCCCCGA
CTACTATAAGCAGTCCTTCCCCGAGGGCTTCAAGTGGGAGCGCGTGATGAACTTCGAGGACGGCGGCGCC
GTGACCGTGACCCAGGATACCTCCCTGGAGGACGGCACCCTGATCTACAAGGTGAAGCTCCGCGGCACCA
ACTTCCCTCCTGACGGCCCCGTAATGCAGAAGAAGACAATGGGCTGGGAAGCGTCCACCGAGCGGTTGTA
CCCCGAGGACGGCGTGCTGAAGGGCGACATTAAGATGGCCCTGCGCCTGAAGGACGGCGGCCGCTACCTG
GCGGACTTCAAGACCACCTACAAGGCCAAGAAGCCCGTGCAGATGCCCGGCGCCTACAACGTCGACCGCA
AGTTGGACATCACCTCCCACAACGAGGACTACACCGTGGTGGAACAGTACGAACGCTCCGAGGGCCGCCA
CTCCACCGGCGGCATGGACGAGCTGTACAAGTAAAGCGGCCGCGACTCTAGATCATAATCAGCCATACCA
CATTTGTAGAGGTTTTACTTGCTTTAAAAAACCTCCCACACCTCCCCCTGAACCTGAAACATAAAATGAA
TGCAATTGTTGTTGTTAACTTGTTTATTGCAGCTTATAATGGTTACAAATAAAGCAATAGCATCACAAAT
TTCACAAATAAAGCATTTTTTTCACTGCATTCTAGTTGTGGTTTGTCCAAACTCATCAATGTATCCGCTG
CAAGAACTCTTCCTCACGGATCCGAAGTTCCTATTCCGAAGTTCCTATTCTTCAAATAGTATAGGAACTT
CAGCGCTCACTGGCCGTCGTTTTACAAAGGGCGAATTCACTGGCCGTCGTTTTACAACGTCGTGACTGGG
AAAACCCTGGCGTTACCCAACTTAATCGCCTTGCAGCACATCCCCCTTTCGCCAGCTGGCGTAATAGCGA
AGAGGCCCGCACCGATCGCCCTTCCCAACAGTTGCGCAGCCTGAATGGCGAATGGCGCCTGATGCGGTAT
TTTCTCCTTACGCATCTGTGCGGTATTTCACACCGCATA
[95 nt withheld, positions 6410-6504]
T
[46 nt withheld, positions 6506-6551]
C
[141 nt withheld, positions 6553-6693]
CCTTTGACGTTGGAGTCCACGTTCTTT
[37 nt withheld, positions 6721-6757]
ACTCTATCTCGGGCTATTCTTTTGATTTATAAGGGATTTTGCCGATTTCGGTCTATTGGTTAAAAAATGA
GCTGATTTAACAAAAATTTAACGCGAATTTTAACAAAATATTAACGTTTACAATTTTATGGTGCACTCTC
AGTACAATCTGCTCTGATGCCGCATAGTTAAGCCAGCCCCGACACCCGCCAACACCCGCTGACGCGCCCT
GACGGGCTTGTCTGCTCCCGGCATCCGCTTACAGACAAGCTGTGACCGTCTCCGGGAGCTGCATGTGTCA
GAGGTTTTCACCGTCATCACCGAAACGCGCGAGACGAAAGGGCCTCGTGATACGCCTATTTTTATAGGTT
AATGTCATGATAATAATGGTTTCTTAGACGTCAGGTGGCACTTTTCGGGGAAATGTGCGCGGAACCCCTA
TTTGTTTATTTTTCTAAATACATTCAAATATGTATCCGCTCATGAGACAATAACCCTGATAAATGCTTCA
ATAATATTGAAAAAGGAAGAGTATGAGTATTCAACATTTCCGTGTCGCCCTTATTCCCTTTTTTGCGGCA
TTTTGCCTTCCTGTTTTTGCTCACCCAGAAACGCTGGTGAAAGTAAAAGATGCTGAAGATCAGTTGGGTG
CACGAGTGGGTTACATCGAACTGGATCTCAACAGCGGTAAGATCCTTGAGAGTTTTCGCCCCGAAGAACG
TTTTCCAATGATGAGCACTTTTAAAGTTCTGCTATGTGGCGCGGTATTATCCCGTATTGACGCCGGGCAA
GAGCAACTCGGTCGCCGCATACACTATTCTCAGAATGACTTGGTTGAGTACTCACCAGTCACAGAAAAGC
ATCTTACGGATGGCATGACAGTAAGAGAATTATGCAGTGCTGCCATAACCATGAGTGATAACACTGCGGC
CAACTTACTTCTGACAACGATCGGAGGACCGAAGGAGCTAACCGCTTTTTTGCACAACATGGGGGATCAT
GTAACTCGCCTTGATCGTTGGGAACCGGAGCTGAATGAAGCCATACCAAACGACGAGCGTGACACCACGA
TGCCTGTAGCAATGGCAACAACGTTGCGCAAACTATTAACTGGCGAACTACTTACTCTAGCTTCCCGGCA
ACAATTAATAGACTGGATGGAGGCGGATAAAGTTGCAGGACCACTTCTGCGCTCGGCCCTTCCGGCTGGC
TGGTTTATTGCTGATAAATCTGGAGCCGGTGAGCGTGGGTCTCGCGGTATCATTGCAGCACTGGGGCCAG
ATGGTAAGCCCTCCCGTATCGTAGTTATCTACACGACGGGGAGTCAGGCAACTATGGATGAACGAAATAG
ACAGATCGCTGAGATAGGTGCCTCACTGATTAAGCATTGGTAACTGTCAGACCAAGTTTACTCATATATA
CTTTAGATTGATTTAAAACTTCATTTTTAATTTAAAAGGATCTAGGTGAAGATCCTTTTTGATAATCTCA
TGACCAAAATCCCTTAACGTGAGTTTTCGTTCCACTGAGCGTCAGACCCCGTAGAAAAGATCAAAGGATC
TTCTTGAGATCCTTTTTTTCTGCGCGTAATCTGCTGCTTGCAAACAAAAAAACCACCGCTACCAGCGGTG
GTTTGTTTGCCGGATCAAGAGCTACCAACTCTTTTTCCGAAGGTAACTGGCTTCAGCAGAGCGCAGATAC
CAAATACTGTTCTTCTAGTGTAGCCGTAGTTAGGCCACCACTTCAAGAACTCTGTAGCACCGCCTACATA
CCTCGCTCTGCTAATCCTGTTACCAGTGGCTGCTGCCAGTGGCGATAAGTCGTGTCTTACCGGGTTGGAC
TCAAGACGATAGTTACCGGATAAGGCGCAGCGGTCGGGCTGAACGGGGGGTTCGTGCACACAGCCCAGCT
TGGAGCGAACGACCTACACCGAACTGAGATACCTACAGCGTGAGCTATGAGAAAGCGCCACGCTTCCCGA
AGGGAGAAAGGCGGACAGGTATCCGGTAAGCGGCAGGGTCGGAACAGGAGAGCGCACGAGGGAGCTTCCA
GGGGGAAACGCCTGGTATCTTTATAGTCCTGTCGGGTTTCGCCACCTCTGACTTGAGCGTCGATTTTTGT
GATGCTCGTCAGGGGGGCGGAGCCTATGGAAAAACGCCAGCAACGCGGCCTTTTTACGGTTCCTGGCCTT
TTGCTGGCCTTTTGCTCACATGTTCTTTCCTGCGTTATCCCCTGATTCTGTGGATAACCGTATTACCGCC
TTTGAGTGAGCTGATACCGCTCGCCGCAGCCGAACGACCGAGCGCAGCGAGTCAGTGAGCGAGGAAGCGG
AAG
Features (pLannotate 1.2.2; 28 found; start..end, strand, type, name):
      2..94      +  CDS            lacI (fragment): lac repressor; lacI; The lac repressor binds to the lac operator to inhibit transcription in E. coli. This inhibition can be relieved by adding lactose or isopropyl-β-D-thiogalactopyranoside (IPTG).
    107..128     +  protein_bind   CAP binding site: CAP binding activates transcription in the presence of cAMP. E. coli catabolite activator protein
    143..173     +  promoter       lac promoter: promoter for the E. coli lac operon
    181..197     +  protein_bind   lac operator: The lac repressor binds to the lac operator to inhibit transcription in E. coli. This inhibition can be relieved by adding lactose or isopropyl-β-D-thiogalactopyranoside (IPTG). lac repressor encoded by lacI
    253..463     +  promoter       SV40 promoter: SV40 early promoter
    485..551     +  CDS            small t antigen (fragment): SV40 (simian virus 40) small t antigen
    558..1736    +  promoter       EF-1α promoter: strong constitutive promoter for human elongation factor EF-1α
   1808..1855    +  protein_bind   FRT: FLP-mediated recombination occurs in the 8-bp core sequence TCTAGAAA (Turan and Bode, 2011). FLP recombinase from the Saccharomyces cerevisiae 2μ plasmid
   1855..1879    -  CDS            NeoR/KanR (fragment): aminoglycoside phosphotransferase confers resistance to neomycin, kanamycin, and G418 (Geneticin®)
   1883..2186    +  enhancer       CMV enhancer: human cytomegalovirus immediate early enhancer
   2188..2463    +  promoter       chicken β-actin promoter: No description available
   2464..3480    +  intron         chimeric intron: chimera between introns from chicken β-actin and rabbit β-globin
   3555..3591    +  misc_feature   MCS (fragment): multiple cloning site
   3595..3690    +  CDS            Itpka (fragment): IP3KA_MOUSE - Experimental evidence at protein level: Swiss-Prot protein existence level 1. From Mus musculus (Mouse).
   3724..5130    +  CDS            RRvT: RRvT is a basic (constitutively fluorescent) red fluorescent protein published in 2016, derived from Discosoma sp.. It has very low acid sensitivity.
   5146..5841    +  CDS            mScarlet-I: mScarlet-I is a basic (constitutively fluorescent) red fluorescent protein published in 2016, derived from synthetic construct. It is reported to be a rapidly-maturing monomer with moderate acid sensitivity.
   5861..5944    +  CDS            large T antigen (fragment): large T antigen from SV40 (simian virus 40)
   5967..6048    +  polyA_signal   SV40 poly(A) signal: SV40 polyadenylation signal
   6087..6108    +  CDS            PuroR (fragment): puromycin N-acetyltransferase; pac from Streptomyces; confers resistance to puromycin
   6167..6187    +  CDS            lacZα (fragment): LacZα fragment of β-galactosidase; lacZ fragment
   6195..6352    +  CDS            lacZα (fragment): LacZα fragment of β-galactosidase; lacZ fragment
   6358..6409    -  misc_feature   bom (fragment): basis of mobility region from pBR322
   6428..6883    +  rep_origin     f1 ori (sequence partly withheld): f1 bacteriophage origin of replication; arrow indicates direction of (+) strand synthesis
   6884..6933    -  misc_feature   bom (fragment): basis of mobility region from pBR322
   7035..7070    -  CDS            rop (fragment): Rop protein, which maintains plasmids at low copy number; rop
   7165..7269    +  promoter       AmpR promoter: bla
   7270..8130    +  CDS            AmpR: β-lactamase; bla; confers resistance to ampicillin, carbenicillin, and related antibiotics
   8301..8889    +  rep_origin     ori: high-copy-number ColE1/pMB1/pBR322/pUC origin of replication
