[The description below was written by a language model from this plasmid's Addgene catalogue record and pLannotate feature annotations shown in this document.]
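Description:
Bxb1-GA_CAG-ITPKA-3x-mScarlet-I is a donor plasmid for Bxb1 serine-integrase-mediated, site-specific integration of a fluorescent F-actin reporter into mammalian cells. It comes from the STRAIGHT-IN Dual platform for single-copy payload integration into human induced pluripotent stem cells. It is built on a pBR322/pUC-type backbone of about 9.1 kb. In E. coli it is maintained at high copy through the ColE1/pUC origin and selected with ampicillin (AmpR under its own bla promoter). An f1 origin and remnants of lac, lacZα, bom and rop sequences are also present. "GA" in the name presumably refers to the central dinucleotide variant of the Bxb1 attachment site, which would direct the donor to its matching landing pad. The attachment site itself was not picked up by the automated annotation.

The payload is a constitutive transcription unit driven by the CAG promoter, annotated as the CMV enhancer, chicken β-actin promoter and chimeric intron. It encodes a short fragment of mouse Itpka, which per the record acts as the F-actin-targeting N-terminal tag, fused to three tandem copies of the red fluorescent protein mScarlet-I. The annotation labels the first two copies as a single "RRvT" hit, most likely a misassignment of tandem mScarlet-I repeats. An SV40 poly(A) signal terminates the transcript. Upstream of the CAG unit lie an SV40 promoter fragment, an EF-1α promoter and an FRT site. Tiny NeoR/KanR and PuroR fragments sit at the cassette boundaries. The EF-1α promoter has no annotated coding sequence after it, so it may activate a promoterless marker in the landing pad after integration, and the FRT site may allow FLP-mediated removal of auxiliary sequences, though the record does not state either role. The construct is used for stable, single-copy labelling of the actin cytoskeleton for live imaging.
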