Addgene plasmid #229782: Bxb1-GA_CAG-ITPKA-3x-mScarlet-I
Purpose: Bxb1-GA donor plasmid for integrating a transcription unit for constitutive expression of a mScarlet-I F-actin reporter (3 copies)
Depositing lab: Richard Davis. Depositing organization: Leiden University Medical Center. Publication: STRAIGHT-IN Dual: a platform for dual, single-copy integrations of DNA payloads and gene circuits into human induced pluripotent stem cells. Blanch-Asensio A, Ploessl DS, Wang NB, Mummery CL, Galloway KE, Davis RP. bioRxiv [Preprint]. 2024 Oct 17:2024.10.17.616637. doi: 10.1101/2024.10.17.616637. PubMed 39464154.
Backbone
  Vector backbone: pBR322/pUC
  Backbone size w/o insert (bp): 4700
  Vector type: Mammalian Expression, Synthetic Biology
Growth in bacteria
  Bacterial resistance: Ampicillin, 100 μg/mL
  Growth temperature: 37°C
  Growth strain: NEB Stable
  Copy number: High Copy
Gene/Insert
  Gene/Insert name: 3x mScarlet-I
  Species: Synthetic
  Insert size (bp): 4500
  Promoter: CAG
  Tag / fusion protein: ITPKA (N terminal on insert)
  Cloning method: Gibson Cloning
Terms and licenses: Academic/Nonprofit Terms; Industry Terms: Not Available to Industry
Depositor comments: Please visit https://doi.org/10.1101/2024.10.17.616637 for bioRxiv preprint.
How to cite: Bxb1-GA_CAG-ITPKA-3x-mScarlet-I was a gift from Richard Davis (Addgene plasmid # 229782 ; http://n2t.net/addgene:229782 ; RRID:Addgene_229782)
